>Addgene plasmid #43135 | I-GGTA | depositor partial sequence | sequence record 58400 | I-GGTA sequence 424 bps
CGTCTCCTGACCCCAGAGCAGGTCGTGGCAATCGCGAGCAATAACGGCGGAAAACAGGCTTTGGAAACGG
TGCAGAGGCTCCTTCCAGTGCTGTGCCAAGCGCACGGACTCACCCCAGAGCAGGTCGTGGCAATCGCGAG
CAATAACGGCGGAAAACAGGCTTTGGAAACGGTGCAGAGGCTCCTTCCAGTGCTGTGCCAAGCGCACGGC
CTCACCCCAGAGCAGGTCGTGGCCATTGCCTCGAATGGAGGGGGCAAACAGGCGTTGGAAACCGTACAAC
GATTGCTGCCGGTGCTGTGCCAAGCGCACGGATTAACCCCAGAGCAGGTCGTGGCAATCGCCTCCAACAT
TGGCGGGAAACAGGCACTCGAGACTGTCCAGCGCCTGCTTCCCGTGCTGTGCCAAGCGCACGGCTTAAGA
GACG
