>Addgene plasmid #43135 | I-GGTA | addgene partial sequence | sequence record 60285 | M13-F20 5'-TGTAAAACGACGGCCAGT-3'
CTATAGGGCGAATTGGGCCCTCTAGATGCATGCTCGAGCGGCCGCCAGTGTGATGGATATCTGCAGAATT
CGCCCTTATATAGATGCCGTCCTAGCGCGTCTCCTGACCCCAGAGCAGGTCGTGGCAATCGCGAGCAATA
ACGGCGGAAAACAGGCTTTGGAAACGGTGCAGAGGCTCCTTCCAGTGCTGTGCCAAGCGCACGGACTCAC
CCCAGAGCAGGTCGTGGCAATCGCGAGCAATAACGGCGGAAAACAGGCTTTGGAAACGGTGCAGAGGCTC
CTTCCAGTGCTGTGCCAAGCGCACGGCCTCACCCCAGAGCAGGTCGTGGCCATTGCCTCGAATGGAGGGG
GCAAACAGGCGTTGGAAACCGTACAACGATTGCTGCCGGTGCTGTGCCAAGCGCACGGATTAACCCCAGA
GCAGGTCGTGGCAATCGCCTCCAACATTGGCGGGAAACAGGCACTCGAGACTGTCCAGCGCCTGCTTCCC
GTGCTGTGCCAAGCGCACGGCTTAAGAGACGTGGGCACAGGAAAGATACTTAAGGGCGAATTCCAGCACA
CTGGCGGCCGTTACTAGTGGATCCGAGCTCGGTACCAAGCTTGGCGTAATCATGGTCATAGCTGTTTCCT
GTGTGAAATTGTTATCCGCTCACAATTCCACACAACATACGAGCCGGAAGCATAAAGTGTAAAGCCTGGG
GTGCCTAATGAGTGAGCTAACTCACATTAATTGCGTTGCGCTCACTGCCCGCTTTCCAGTCGGGAAACCT
GTCGTGCCAGCTGCATTAATGAATCGGCCAACGCGCGGGGAGAGGCGGTTTGCGTATTGGGCGCTCTTCC
GCTTCCTCGCTCACTGACTCGCTGCGCTCGGTCGTTCGGCTGCGGCGAGCGGTATCAGCTCACTCAAAGG
CGGTAATACGGTTATCCACAGAATCA
