[The description below was written by a language model from this plasmid's Addgene catalogue record.]
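Description:
I-GGTA is a bacterial cloning plasmid built on the commercial pCRII-TOPO backbone (about 4 kb without insert), carrying a 424 bp synthetic insert introduced by TOPO cloning. It is a high-copy plasmid maintained in E. coli and is selectable with both ampicillin and kanamycin, consistent with the dual resistance markers of this backbone. The insert sits in the TOPO cloning site between the T7 and M13-reverse priming sites, which the record lists for sequence verification. No feature table is provided, so the positions of the origin, resistance genes and flanking promoters cannot be detailed here beyond what is generally known of the backbone.

The record does not spell out what the insert encodes. However, the plasmid was deposited with a TALEN genome-editing system developed for generating human stem cell-based disease models. In that context, the name and the insert size are consistent with a pre-assembled block of TAL effector repeat modules: roughly four repeats of about 34 amino acids each, recognising the bases G, G, T and A. The "I" prefix may denote the block's position in an ordered assembly scheme. This reading is an inference from the name and context rather than a stated fact.

The plasmid has no recorded mammalian promoter, reporter or expression elements, and it is catalogued purely as a cloning vector. It is therefore best understood as a library component, a storage and amplification vehicle from which the synthetic fragment can be recovered and combined with other modules to build full-length, custom TALEN DNA-binding arrays in a separate expression vector.
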