Addgene plasmid #43135: I-GGTA
Depositing lab: Chad Cowan & Kiran Musunuru. Depositing organization: Harvard University. Publication: A TALEN Genome-Editing System for Generating Human Stem Cell-Based Disease Models. Ding Q, Lee YK, Schaefer EA, Peters DT, Veres A, Kim K, Kuperwasser N, Motola DL, Meissner TB, Hendriks WT, Trevisan M, Gupta RM, Moisan A, Banks E, Friesen M, Schinzel RT, Xia F, Tang A, Xia Y, Figueroa E, Wann A, Ahfeldt T, Daheron L, Zhang F, Rubin LL, Peng LF, Chung RT, Musunuru K, Cowan CA. Cell Stem Cell. 2012 Dec 12. pii: S1934-5909(12)00645-5. doi: 10.1016/j.stem.2012.11.011. PubMed 23246482.
Backbone
  Vector backbone: pCRII-TOPO
  Backbone manufacturer: Invitrogen
  Backbone size w/o insert (bp): 3973
  Vector type: Bacterial Cloning
Growth in bacteria
  Bacterial resistance: Ampicillin and Kanamycin, 100 & 50 μg/mL
  Growth temperature: 37°C
  Growth strain: Top10
  Copy number: High Copy
Gene/Insert
  Gene/Insert name: I-GGTA
  Species: Synthetic
  Insert size (bp): 424
  Cloning method: TOPO Cloning
  Sequencing primers: 5′ T7; 3′ M13-rev
Terms and licenses: Academic/Nonprofit Terms; Industry Terms: Not Available to Industry
How to cite: I-GGTA was a gift from Chad Cowan & Kiran Musunuru (Addgene plasmid # 43135 ; http://n2t.net/addgene:43135 ; RRID:Addgene_43135)
